>Addgene plasmid #121352 | pUC57-Kan_GY11_00128391 | depositor full sequence | sequence record 231426 | pUC57-Kan_GY11_00128391 sequence 2983 bps
TCGCGCGTTTCGGTGATGACGGTGAAAACCTCTGACACATGCAGCTCCCGGAGACGGTCACAGCTTGTCT
GTAAGCGGATGCCGGGAGCAGACAAGCCCGTCAGGGCGCGTCAGCGGGTGTTGGCGGGTGTCGGGGCTGG
CTTAACTATGCGGCATCAGAGCAGATTGTACTGAGAGTGCACCATATGCGGTGTGAAATACCGCACAGAT
GCGTAAGGAGAAAATACCGCATCAGGCGCCATTCGCCATTCAGGCTGCGCAACTGTTGGGAAGGGCGATC
GGTGCGGGCCTCTTCGCTATTACGCCAGCTGGCGAAAGGGGGATGTGCTGCAAGGCGATTAAGTTGGGTA
ACGCCAGGGTTTTCCCAGTCACGACGTTGTAAAACGACGGCCAGTGAATTGACGCGTATTGGGATGGAAC
TTGGTCTCTAATGGGTAAAAAAGGTGATTGTTTTATGGGTTTGTATGAAGCTGGTGGTAGAAATCCAAAT
CATATTATTGGTCAAGAAACTCCAGATGATTCTGGTATTTTTGAATTGAGAAGAGAAAATGGTTCTGTTA
TTCAAGTTAAAGTTAAAAAATGTCAATTGGTTGCTTATTGGGGTTGGGTTCCATTGGGTCAAGAATTGAG
AGTTTTTCCATCTGTTGGTTATGATGCTAAAAGAAAAACTGCTCCATTGCCATCTTTGTCTCCAAATAGA
CATTCTGGTCAAGGTTTGAAAGTTAGAGGTGCTAATACTTGGATTGCTTTTTGAGCTTAGAGACCAAGTT
CCATCCCAATGGCGCGCCGAGCTTGGCTCGAGCATGGTCATAGCTGTTTCCTGTGTGAAATTGTTATCCG
CTCACAATTCCACACAACATACGAGCCGGAAGCATAAAGTGTAAAGCCTGGGGTGCCTAATGAGTGAGCT
AACTCACATTAATTGCGTTGCGCTCACTGCCCGCTTTCCAGTCGGGAAACCTGTCGTGCCAGCTGCATTA
ATGAATCGGCCAACGCGCGGGGAGAGGCGGTTTGCGTATTGGGCGCTCTTCCGCTTCCTCGCTCACTGAC
TCGCTGCGCTCGGTCGTTCGGCTGCGGCGAGCGGTATCAGCTCACTCAAAGGCGGTAATACGGTTATCCA
CAGAATCAGGGGATAACGCAGGAAAGAACATGTGAGCAAAAGGCCAGCAAAAGGCCAGGAACCGTAAAAA
GGCCGCGTTGCTGGCGTTTTTCCATAGGCTCCGCCCCCCTGACGAGCATCACAAAAATCGACGCTCAAGT
CAGAGGTGGCGAAACCCGACAGGACTATAAAGATACCAGGCGTTTCCCCCTGGAAGCTCCCTCGTGCGCT
CTCCTGTTCCGACCCTGCCGCTTACCGGATACCTGTCCGCCTTTCTCCCTTCGGGAAGCGTGGCGCTTTC
TCATAGCTCACGCTGTAGGTATCTCAGTTCGGTGTAGGTCGTTCGCTCCAAGCTGGGCTGTGTGCACGAA
CCCCCCGTTCAGCCCGACCGCTGCGCCTTATCCGGTAACTATCGTCTTGAGTCCAACCCGGTAAGACACG
ACTTATCGCCACTGGCAGCAGCCACTGGTAACAGGATTAGCAGAGCGAGGTATGTAGGCGGTGCTACAGA
GTTCTTGAAGTGGTGGCCTAACTACGGCTACACTAGAAGAACAGTATTTGGTATCTGCGCTCTGCTGAAG
CCAGTTACCTTCGGAAAAAGAGTTGGTAGCTCTTGATCCGGCAAACAAACCACCGCTGGTAGCGGTGGTT
TTTTTGTTTGCAAGCAGCAGATTACGCGCAGAAAAAAAGGATCTCAAGAAGATCCTTTGATCTTTTCTAC
GGGGTCTGACGCTCAGTGGAACGAAAACTCACGTTAAGGGATTTTGGTCATGAGATTATCAAAAAGGATC
TTCACCTAGATCCTTTTAAATTAAAAATGAAGTTTTAAATCAATCTAAAGTATATATGAGTAAACTTGGT
CTGACAGTTAGAAAAACTCATCGAGCATCAAATGAAACTGCAATTTATTCATATCAGGATTATCAATACC
ATATTTTTGAAAAAGCCGTTTCTGTAATGAAGGAGAAAACTCACCGAGGCAGTTCCATAGGATGGCAAGA
TCCTGGTATCGGTCTGCGATTCCGACTCGTCCAACATCAATACAACCTATTAATTTCCCCTCGTCAAAAA
TAAGGTTATCAAGTGAGAAATCACCATGAGTGACGACTGAATCCGGTGAGAATGGCAAAAGTTTATGCAT
TTCTTTCCAGACTTGTTCAACAGGCCAGCCATTACGCTCGTCATCAAAATCACTCGCATCAACCAAACCG
TTATTCATTCGTGATTGCGCCTGAGCGAGACGAAATACGCGATCGCTGTTAAAAGGACAATTACAAACAG
GAATCGAATGCAACCGGCGCAGGAACACTGCCAGCGCATCAACAATATTTTCACCTGAATCAGGATATTC
TTCTAATACCTGGAATGCTGTTTTCCCAGGGATCGCAGTGGTGAGTAACCATGCATCATCAGGAGTACGG
ATAAAATGCTTGATGGTCGGAAGAGGCATAAATTCCGTCAGCCAGTTTAGTCTGACCATCTCATCTGTAA
CATCATTGGCAACGCTACCTTTGCCATGTTTCAGAAACAACTCTGGCGCATCGGGCTTCCCATACAATCG
ATAGATTGTCGCACCTGATTGCCCGACATTATCGCGAGCCCATTTATACCCATATAAATCAGCATCCATG
TTGGAATTTAATCGCGGCCTAGAGCAAGACGTTTCCCGTTGAATATGGCTCATACTCTTCCTTTTTCAAT
ATTATTGAAGCATTTATCAGGGTTATTGTCTCATGAGCGGATACATATTTGAATGTATTTAGAAAAATAA
ACAAATAGGGGTTCCGCGCACATTTCCCCGAAAAGTGCCACCTGACGTCTAAGAAACCATTATTATCATG
ACATTAACCTATAAAAATAGGCGTATCACGAGGCCCTTTCGTC
Features (pLannotate 1.2.2; 10 found; start..end, strand, type, name):
    137..236     +  misc_feature   bom (fragment): basis of mobility region from pBR322
    242..399     -  CDS            lacZα (fragment): LacZα fragment of β-galactosidase; lacZ fragment
    831..847     -  protein_bind   lac operator: The lac repressor binds to the lac operator to inhibit transcription in E. coli. This inhibition can be relieved by adding lactose or isopropyl-β-D-thiogalactopyranoside (IPTG). lac repressor encoded by lacI
    855..885     -  promoter       lac promoter: promoter for the E. coli lac operon
    900..921     -  protein_bind   CAP binding site: CAP binding activates transcription in the presence of cAMP. E. coli catabolite activator protein
    934..1026    -  CDS            lacI (fragment): lac repressor; lacI; The lac repressor binds to the lac operator to inhibit transcription in E. coli. This inhibition can be relieved by adding lactose or isopropyl-β-D-thiogalactopyranoside (IPTG).
   1209..1797    -  rep_origin     ori: high-copy-number ColE1/pMB1/pBR322/pUC origin of replication
   1968..2783    -  CDS            KanR: aminoglycoside phosphotransferase; aph(3')-Ia; confers resistance to kanamycin in bacteria or G418 (Geneticin®) in eukaryotes
   2784..2888    -  promoter       AmpR promoter: bla
   2983..35      +  CDS            rop (fragment) (across the origin): Rop protein, which maintains plasmids at low copy number; rop
