[The description below was written by a language model from this plasmid's Addgene catalogue record and pLannotate feature annotations shown in this document.]
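Description:
pUC57-Kan_GY11_00128391 is a small, high-copy bacterial cloning plasmid that serves as a Level 0 module for Golden Gate assembly. It is built on the pUC57-Kan backbone, which replicates in E. coli from a ColE1/pUC-type origin and is selected with kanamycin through an aph(3')-Ia aminoglycoside phosphotransferase gene, annotated here as sitting directly downstream of the AmpR (bla) promoter. The annotation also picks up short remnants typical of pUC-family vectors, namely fragments of bom, rop and lacI. These are partial and are not expected to be functional.

The payload is GY11_00128391, a sequence from the rice blast fungus Magnaporthe oryzae that belongs to a clone collection of effector genes sharing sequence and structural similarity across host-specific lineages. It was inserted at the EcoRV site of the cloning region, and the record does not say whether the flanking sites survived. The feature table does not annotate the insert itself. There is an unannotated gap of roughly 430 nt between the lacZα fragment and the lac operator/lac promoter/CAP-site block. This gap is consistent with an insert interrupting lacZα, and the full sequence is about 360 bp longer than the stated empty backbone. lacZ is listed as a marker, reflecting the blue/white screening logic of the parent vector.

The plasmid has no annotated eukaryotic promoter, tag or terminator, so it is a storage and donor vector rather than an expression construct. As a Level 0 part, the effector sequence is meant to be released by type IIS restriction and combined with other modules into higher-level expression vectors. The specific enzyme and overhangs are not given in the record.
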