Addgene plasmid #121352: pUC57-Kan_GY11_00128391
Purpose: Level 0 Golden-Gate compatible vector
Depositing lab: Sophien Kamoun. Depositing organization: Sainsbury Laboratory, Norwich. Publication: A Clone Resource of Magnaporthe oryzae Effectors That Share Sequence and Structural Similarities Across Host-Specific Lineages. Petit-Houdenot Y, Langner T, Harant A, Win J, Kamoun S. Mol Plant Microbe Interact. 2020 Aug;33(8):1032-1035. doi: 10.1094/MPMI-03-20-0052-A. Epub 2020 Jun 22. PubMed 32460610.
Backbone
  Vector backbone: pUC57-Kan
  Backbone size w/o insert (bp): 2626
  Vector type: Golden Gate
  Selectable markers: lacZ
Growth in bacteria
  Bacterial resistance: Kanamycin, 50 μg/mL
  Growth temperature: 37°C
  Growth strain: DH5alpha
  Copy number: High Copy
Gene/Insert
  Gene/Insert name: GY11_00128391
  Mutation: Magnaporthe oryzae
  Cloning method: Restriction Enzyme; 5′ cloning site EcoRV (unknown if destroyed); 3′ cloning site EcoRV (unknown if destroyed)
  Sequencing primers: 5′ M13Fw; 3′ M13Rv
Terms and licenses: Academic/Nonprofit Terms; Industry Terms: Not Available to Industry
How to cite: pUC57-Kan_GY11_00128391 was a gift from Sophien Kamoun (Addgene plasmid # 121352 ; http://n2t.net/addgene:121352 ; RRID:Addgene_121352)
