>Addgene plasmid #121352 | pUC57-Kan_GY11_00128391 | depositor partial sequence | sequence record 230956 | GY11_00128391
TTGGTCTCTAATGGGTAAAAAAGGTGATTGTTTTATGGGTTTGTATGAAGCTGGTGGTAGAAATCCAAAT
CATATTATTGGTCAAGAAACTCCAGATGATTCTGGTATTTTTGAATTGAGAAGAGAAAATGGTTCTGTTA
TTCAAGTTAAAGTTAAAAAATGTCAATTGGTTGCTTATTGGGGTTGGGTTCCATTGGGTCAAGAATTGAG
AGTTTTTCCATCTGTTGGTTATGATGCTAAAAGAAAAACTGCTCCATTGCCATCTTTGTCTCCAAATAGA
CATTCTGGTCAAGGTTTGAAAGTTAGAGGTGCTAATACTTGGATTGCTTTTTGAGCTTAGAGACCAA
