>Addgene plasmid #121352 | pUC57-Kan_GY11_00128391 | depositor partial sequence | sequence record 230957 | empty_vector
TCGCGCGTTTCGGTGATGACGGTGAAAACCTCTGACACATGCAGCTCCCGGAGACGGTCACAGCTTGTCT
GTAAGCGGATGCCGGGAGCAGACAAGCCCGTCAGGGCGCGTCAGCGGGTGTTGGCGGGTGTCGGGGCTGG
CTTAACTATGCGGCATCAGAGCAGATTGTACTGAGAGTGCACCATATGCGGTGTGAAATACCGCACAGAT
GCGTAAGGAGAAAATACCGCATCAGGCGCCATTCGCCATTCAGGCTGCGCAACTGTTGGGAAGGGCGATC
GGTGCGGGCCTCTTCGCTATTACGCCAGCTGGCGAAAGGGGGATGTGCTGCAAGGCGATTAAGTTGGGTA
ACGCCAGGGTTTTCCCAGTCACGACGTTGTAAAACGACGGCCAGTGAATTGACGCGTATTGGGATATCCC
AATGGCGCGCCGAGCTTGGCTCGAGCATGGTCATAGCTGTTTCCTGTGTGAAATTGTTATCCGCTCACAA
TTCCACACAACATACGAGCCGGAAGCATAAAGTGTAAAGCCTGGGGTGCCTAATGAGTGAGCTAACTCAC
ATTAATTGCGTTGCGCTCACTGCCCGCTTTCCAGTCGGGAAACCTGTCGTGCCAGCTGCATTAATGAATC
GGCCAACGCGCGGGGAGAGGCGGTTTGCGTATTGGGCGCTCTTCCGCTTCCTCGCTCACTGACTCGCTGC
GCTCGGTCGTTCGGCTGCGGCGAGCGGTATCAGCTCACTCAAAGGCGGTAATACGGTTATCCACAGAATC
AGGGGATAACGCAGGAAAGAACATGTGAGCAAAAGGCCAGCAAAAGGCCAGGAACCGTAAAAAGGCCGCG
TTGCTGGCGTTTTTCCATAGGCTCCGCCCCCCTGACGAGCATCACAAAAATCGACGCTCAAGTCAGAGGT
GGCGAAACCCGACAGGACTATAAAGATACCAGGCGTTTCCCCCTGGAAGCTCCCTCGTGCGCTCTCCTGT
TCCGACCCTGCCGCTTACCGGATACCTGTCCGCCTTTCTCCCTTCGGGAAGCGTGGCGCTTTCTCATAGC
TCACGCTGTAGGTATCTCAGTTCGGTGTAGGTCGTTCGCTCCAAGCTGGGCTGTGTGCACGAACCCCCCG
TTCAGCCCGACCGCTGCGCCTTATCCGGTAACTATCGTCTTGAGTCCAACCCGGTAAGACACGACTTATC
GCCACTGGCAGCAGCCACTGGTAACAGGATTAGCAGAGCGAGGTATGTAGGCGGTGCTACAGAGTTCTTG
AAGTGGTGGCCTAACTACGGCTACACTAGAAGAACAGTATTTGGTATCTGCGCTCTGCTGAAGCCAGTTA
CCTTCGGAAAAAGAGTTGGTAGCTCTTGATCCGGCAAACAAACCACCGCTGGTAGCGGTGGTTTTTTTGT
TTGCAAGCAGCAGATTACGCGCAGAAAAAAAGGATCTCAAGAAGATCCTTTGATCTTTTCTACGGGGTCT
GACGCTCAGTGGAACGAAAACTCACGTTAAGGGATTTTGGTCATGAGATTATCAAAAAGGATCTTCACCT
AGATCCTTTTAAATTAAAAATGAAGTTTTAAATCAATCTAAAGTATATATGAGTAAACTTGGTCTGACAG
TTAGAAAAACTCATCGAGCATCAAATGAAACTGCAATTTATTCATATCAGGATTATCAATACCATATTTT
TGAAAAAGCCGTTTCTGTAATGAAGGAGAAAACTCACCGAGGCAGTTCCATAGGATGGCAAGATCCTGGT
ATCGGTCTGCGATTCCGACTCGTCCAACATCAATACAACCTATTAATTTCCCCTCGTCAAAAATAAGGTT
ATCAAGTGAGAAATCACCATGAGTGACGACTGAATCCGGTGAGAATGGCAAAAGTTTATGCATTTCTTTC
CAGACTTGTTCAACAGGCCAGCCATTACGCTCGTCATCAAAATCACTCGCATCAACCAAACCGTTATTCA
TTCGTGATTGCGCCTGAGCGAGACGAAATACGCGATCGCTGTTAAAAGGACAATTACAAACAGGAATCGA
ATGCAACCGGCGCAGGAACACTGCCAGCGCATCAACAATATTTTCACCTGAATCAGGATATTCTTCTAAT
ACCTGGAATGCTGTTTTCCCAGGGATCGCAGTGGTGAGTAACCATGCATCATCAGGAGTACGGATAAAAT
GCTTGATGGTCGGAAGAGGCATAAATTCCGTCAGCCAGTTTAGTCTGACCATCTCATCTGTAACATCATT
GGCAACGCTACCTTTGCCATGTTTCAGAAACAACTCTGGCGCATCGGGCTTCCCATACAATCGATAGATT
GTCGCACCTGATTGCCCGACATTATCGCGAGCCCATTTATACCCATATAAATCAGCATCCATGTTGGAAT
TTAATCGCGGCCTAGAGCAAGACGTTTCCCGTTGAATATGGCTCATACTCTTCCTTTTTCAATATTATTG
AAGCATTTATCAGGGTTATTGTCTCATGAGCGGATACATATTTGAATGTATTTAGAAAAATAAACAAATA
GGGGTTCCGCGCACATTTCCCCGAAAAGTGCCACCTGACGTCTAAGAAACCATTATTATCATGACATTAA
CCTATAAAAATAGGCGTATCACGAGGCCCTTTCGTC
