>Addgene plasmid #121352 | pUC57-Kan_GY11_00128391 | addgene partial sequence | sequence record 238241 | M13-F20 5'-TGTAAAACGACGGCCAGT-3'
TTGGTCTCTAATGGGTAAAAAAGGTGATTGTTTTATGGGTTTGTATGAAGCTGGTGGTAGAAATCCAAAT
CATATTATTGGTCAAGAAACTCCAGATGATTCTGGTATTTTTGAATTGAGAAGAGAAAATGGTTCTGTTA
TTCAAGTTAAAGTTAAAAAATGTCAATTGGTTGCTTATTGGGGTTGGGTTCCATTGGGTCAAGAATTGAG
AGTTTTTCCATCTGTTGGTTATGATGCTAAAAGAAAAACTGCTCCATTGCCATCTTTGTCTCCAAATAGA
CATTCTGGTCAAGGTTTGAAAGTTAGAGGTGCTAATACTTGGATTGCTTTTTGAGCTTAGAGACCAAGTT
CCATCCCAATGGCGCGCCGAGCTTGGCTCGAGCATGGTCATAGCTGTTTCCTGTGTGAAATTGTTATCCG
CTCACAATTCCACACAACATACGAGCCGGAAGCATAAAGTGTAAAGCCTGGGGTGCCTAATGAGTGAGCT
AACTCACATTAATTGCGTTGCGCTCACTGCCCGCTTTCCAGTCGGGAAACCTGTCGTGCCAGCTGCATTA
ATGAATCGGCCAACGCGCGGGGAGAGGCGGTTTGCGTATTGGGCGCTCTTCCGCTTCCTCGCTCACTGAC
TCGCTGCGCTCGGTCGTTCGGCTGCGGCGAGCGGTATCAGCTCACTCAAAGGCGGTAATACGGTTATCCA
CAGAATCAGGGGATAACGCAGGAAAGAACATGTGAGCAAAAGGCCAGCAAAAGGCCAGGAACCGTAAAAA
GGCCGCGTTGCTGGCGTTTTTCCATAGGCTCCGCCCCCCTGACGAGCATCACAAAAATCGACGCTCAAGT
CAGAGGTGGCGAAACCCGACAGGACTATAAAGATACC
